>Addgene plasmid #1225 | pJLI-Sup35?M | addgene full sequence | sequence record 172866 | Addgene NGS Result
GAGGCGGTTTGCGTATTGGGCGCTCTTCCGCTTCCTCGCTCACTGACTCGCTGCGCTCGGTCGTTCGGCT
GCGGCGAGCGGTATCAGCTCACTCAAAGGCGGTAATACGGTTATCCACAGAATCAGGGGATAACGCAGGA
AAGAACATGTGAGCAAAAGGCCAGCAAAAGGCCAGGAACCGTAAAAAGGCCGCGTTGCTGGCGTTTTTCC
ATAGGCTCCGCCCCCCTGACGAGCATCACAAAAATCGACGCTCAAGTCAGAGGTGGCGAAACCCGACAGG
ACTATAAAGATACCAGGCGTTTCCCCCTGGAAGCTCCCTCGTGCGCTCTCCTGTTCCGACCCTGCCGCTT
ACCGGATACCTGTCCGCCTTTCTCCCTTCGGGAAGCGTGGCGCTTTCTCATAGCTCACGCTGTAGGTATC
TCAGTTCGGTGTAGGTCGTTCGCTCCAAGCTGGGCTGTGTGCACGAACCCCCCGTTCAGCCCGACCGCTG
CGCCTTATCCGGTAACTATCGTCTTGAGTCCAACCCGGTAAGACACGACTTATCGCCACTGGCAGCAGCC
ACTGGTAACAGGATTAGCAGAGCGAGGTATGTAGGCGGTGCTACAGAGTTCTTGAAGTGGTGGCCTAACT
ACGGCTACACTAGAAGAACAGTATTTGGTATCTGCGCTCTGCTGAAGCCAGTTACCTTCGGAAAAAGAGT
TGGTAGCTCTTGATCCGGCAAACAAACCACCGCTGGTAGCGGTGGTTTTTTTGTTTGCAAGCAGCAGATT
ACGCGCAGAAAAAAAGGATCTCAAGAAGATCCTTTGATCTTTTCTACGGGGTCTGACGCTCAGTGGAACG
AAAACTCACGTTAAGGGATTTTGGTCATGAGATTATCAAAAAGGATCTTCACCTAGATCCTTTTAAATTA
AAAATGAAGTTTTAAATCAATCTAAAGTATATATGAGTAAACTTGGTCTGACAGTTACCAATGCTTAATC
AGTGAGGCACCTATCTCAGCGATCTGTCTATTTCGTTCATCCATAGTTGCCTGACTCCCCGTCGTGTAGA
TAACTACGATACGGGAGGGCTTACCATCTGGCCCCAGTGCTGCAATGATACCGCGAGACCCACGCTCACC
GGCTCCAGATTTATCAGCAATAAACCAGCCAGCCGGAAGGGCCGAGCGCAGAAGTGGTCCTGCAACTTTA
TCCGCCTCCATCCAGTCTATTAATTGTTGCCGGGAAGCTAGAGTAAGTAGTTCGCCAGTTAATAGTTTGC
GCAACGTTGTTGCCATTGCTACAGGCATCGTGGTGTCACGCTCGTCGTTTGGTATGGCTTCATTCAGCTC
CGGTTCCCAACGATCAAGGCGAGTTACATGATCCCCCATGTTGTGCAAAAAAGCGGTTAGCTCCTTCGGT
CCTCCGATCGTTGTCAGAAGTAAGTTGGCCGCAGTGTTATCACTCATGGTTATGGCAGCACTGCATAATT
CTCTTACTGTCATGCCATCCGTAAGATGCTTTTCTGTGACTGGTGAGTACTCAACCAAGTCATTCTGAGA
ATAGTGTATGCGGCGACCGAGTTGCTCTTGCCCGGCGTCAATACGGGATAATACCGCGCCACATAGCAGA
ACTTTAAAAGTGCTCATCATTGGAAAACGTTCTTCGGGGCGAAAACTCTCAAGGATCTTACCGCTGTTGA
GATCCAGTTCGATGTAACCCACTCGTGCACCCAACTGATCTTCAGCATCTTTTACTTTCACCAGCGTTTC
TGGGTGAGCAAAAACAGGAAGGCAAAATGCCGCAAAAAAGGGAATAAGGGCGACACGGAAATGTTGAATA
CTCATACTCTTCCTTTTTCAATATTATTGAAGCATTTATCAGGGTTATTGTCTCATGAGCGGATACATAT
TTGAATGTATTTAGAAAAATAAACAAATAGGGGTTCCGCGCACATTTCCCCGAAAAGTGCCACCTGACGT
CTAAGAAACCATTATTATCATGACATTAACCTATAAAAATAGGCGTATCACGAGGCCCTTTCGTCTCGCG
CGTTTCGGTGATGACGGTGAAAACCTCTGACACATGCAGCTCCCGGAGACGGTCACAGCTTGTCTGTAAG
CGGATGCCGGGAGCAGACAAGCCCGTCAGGGCGCGTCAGCGGGTGTTGGCGGGTGTCGGGGCTGGCTTAA
CTATGCGGCATCAGAGCAGATTGTACTGAGAGTGCACCATACCACCTTTTCAATTCATCATTTTTTTTTT
ATTCTTTTTTTTGATTTCGGTTTCCTTGAAATTTTTTTGATTCGGTAATCTCCGAACAGAAGGAAGAACG
AAGGAAGGAGCACAGACTTAGATTGGTATATATACGCATATGTAGTGTTGAAGAAACATGAAATTGCCCA
GTATTCTTAACCCAACTGCACAGAACAAAAACCTGCAGGAAACGAAGATAAATCATGTCGAAAGCTACAT
ATAAGGAACGTGCTGCTACTCATCCTAGTCCTGTTGCTGCCAAGCTATTTAATATCATGCACGAAAAGCA
AACAAACTTGTGTGCTTCATTGGATGTTCGTACCACCAAGGAATTACTGGAGTTAGTTGAAGCATTAGGT
CCCAAAATTTGTTTACTAAAAACACATGTGGATATCTTGACTGATTTTTCCATGGAGGGCACAGTTAAGC
CGCTAAAGGCATTATCCGCCAAGTACAATTTTTTACTCTTCGAAGACAGAAAATTTGCTGACATTGGTAA
TACAGTCAAATTGCAGTACTCTGCGGGTGTATACAGAATAGCAGAATGGGCAGACATTACGAATGCACAC
GGTGTGGTGGGCCCAGGTATTGTTAGCGGTTTGAAGCAGGCGGCAGAAGAAGTAACAAAGGAACCTAGAG
GCCTTTTGATGTTAGCAGAATTGTCATGCAAGGGCTCCCTATCTACTGGAGAATATACTAAGGGTACTGT
TGACATTGCGAAGAGCGACAAAGATTTTGTTATCGGCTTTATTGCTCAAAGAGACATGGGTGGAAGAGAT
GAAGGTTACGATTGGTTGATTATGACACCCGGTGTGGGTTTAGATGACAAGGGAGACGCATTGGGTCAAC
AGTATAGAACCGTGGATGATGTGGTCTCTACAGGATCTGACATTATTATTGTTGGAAGAGGACTATTTGC
AAAGGGAAGGGATGCTAAGGTAGAGGGTGAACGTTACAGAAAAGCAGGCTGGGAAGCATATTTGAGAAGA
TGCGGCCAGCAAAACTAAAAAACTGTATTATAAGTAAATGCATGTATACTAAACTCACAAATTAGAGCTT
CAATTTAATTATATCAGTTATTACCCTATGCGGTGTGAAATACCGCACAGATGCGTAAGGAGAAAATACC
GCATCAGGAAATTGTAAGCGTTAATATTTTGTTAAAATTCGCGTTAAATTTTTGTTAAATCAGCTCATTT
TTTAACCAATAGGCCGAAATCGGCAAAATCCCTTATAAATCAAAAGAATAGACCGAGATAGGGT
[37 nt withheld, positions 3495-3531]
AAAGAACGTGGACTCCAACGTCAAAGG
[49 nt withheld, positions 3559-3607]
T
[91 nt withheld, positions 3609-3699]
G
[124 nt withheld, positions 3701-3824]
CCATTCGCCATTCAGGCTGCGCAACTGTTGGGAAGGGCGATCGGTGCGGGCCTCTTCGCTATTACGCCAG
CTGGCGAAAGGGGGATGTGCTGCAAGGCGATTAAGTTGGGTAACGCCAGGGTTTTCCCAGTCACGACGTT
GTAAAACGACGGCCAGTGAATTGTAATACGACTCACTATAGGGCGAATTGGAGCTCCACCGCGGTGAAAA
GAGTCAGTGAGACGACGACTTCAGGATCTTTGGGTTTCAGGATATGTGGCATGAAAATACAGAAAAATCC
CTCTGTGCTGAATCAGCTTTCGCTCGAATATTACGAAGAAGAAGCAGACAGTGATTATATCTTTATAAAC
AAATTGTATGGTCGTTCAAGAACCGATCAAAATGTTTCAGATGCAATTGAACTTTATTTTAACAATCCTC
ATCTGTCGGATGCGAGAAAGCATCAACTGAAGAAAACATTTTTGAAAAGATTGCAGTTGTTTTATAATAC
TATGCTAGAAGAAGAAGTTAGAATGATATCAAGTAGTCTTTTGTTTATTTACGAAGGAGACCCGGAGCGA
TGGGAATTACTAAATGATGTTGACAAACTTATGCGAGATGATTTTATAGACGATGATGACGACGATGATG
ATAATGATGATGATGATGATGATGATGCCGAGGGAAGCAGCGAAGGACCAAAGGACAAAAAAACAACTGG
TTCTTTGAGTTCCATGTCACTAATAGATTTTGCACATTCTGAAATAACGCCGGGGAAGGGTTATGATGAA
AACGTGATTGAAGGAGTTGAAACCTTGCTAGATATTTTTATGAAATTCTAGATATATTGAGAGGTGAAGT
TTACCTTGTTTATGGTATATGGTACAAAAAGAACTAAACTAATTATACGTCTATATATATATATATATAT
ATAACAGCTTTATTAAACCTTGTTTTTTAATATAGAAGAAAATGCTTTATGATCGGTATTATTGTGTTTG
CATTTACTTATGTTTGCAAGAAATGGATCCTTACTCGGCAATTTTAACAATTTTACCAATTGCTATTGTG
GTACCTTGATCTCTCAAAGTGAATCTACCTAATTGAGGGTAATCTTGGTAAGTTTCCACACAAACTGGAG
CTTCAGTTTCTAAAACAGCGATGACCTTCATACCCTTCTTAGCAAAAGCAGGTGGTTTCTTTGACTTACG
GTTGGTACCCTTTTCTAATTTGTGCAATAACTTAACAATATGTACCTCTTCAATTGCTGTATGAACATGC
ATAACACATGAAAAACCGGCTGCTATGATAGATTTTAATTCTACAATAGCAATTTGAGCTACAAACTTGG
TAACACTCTTGATAGGGTTCTTTGGCGATGTTAGTACAAAACCTGGTGAAATGTCTTCTTCTTCAACACC
TTTGATTCTTAGTTTAACTTGCTCACCACACATAGCCATATCAACTTCATTTTCAGTTTCGTTGTAAATA
TTTTGAATTTCCACAGCGGTTTTGTTAGGCATCAGTAGGGTGGATTGACCCTTTTTGATATGACCGGATT
CAATTTTACCTTCAACGATGGTACCTAGATCCTTCATCTTAGCGGCAATAGGCAACATGAATGGAGCATT
GATGTGACGGTCGACGTGGTTCATTGTATCCAGATATTCTAACAGAGTTGGGCCGGTGTACCATGGGCAT
TCTTTTGGATCTACGTGATCTTTCAAATTTGCACCACTGTAGCCGGATACTGGCATAAATACAACGTCTG
TCTTAATGTTGTAACCAATTGCTCTCAAGAAATTGCTGACATTACTCACACATTGGTCGTAACGTTCCTT
AGACCAGTTAACGGTTGGGTCATCCATCTTATTTACGACGACAACCATCTTATTAACACCTTGGGTCTTG
GCCAATAGGGCGTGTTCACGAGTTTGACCACCTCTCTCAAAACCGGTTTCGTACTCACCCTTTCTGGCGG
AAATGACCAAAACACCAACATCAGCTTGAGAAGCACCACCGATCATCTCGGAAACGTACATTTTATGACC
AGGAGCATCCAATATGGTATAACGCCTTTTTTCAGTTTCAAAGTAGGCCTTACCAACTTCGATAGTCTTA
CCATCATTTCTTTCTTCTTTGTTGGTATCCATGACCCATGACAAGTACCAACCTTGTCTGCCTGCATCCT
TGGCTTCTCTTTCATATTTCTCAATAGTTCTCTTATCCACAGAGCCAGTCAAGTATAGTAGATTACCACC
CATAGTAGATTTACCGGCATCAACATGACCCATGAAAATTAAAGAAACGTGATCTTTACCACCAAACATA
CCTTGAGACTGTGGTTGGAAACCAGCTTGATATCCTTGCAAATTGTTATTGTAGTTGAAGTTTTTGTAAT
TTCCACGGCCACCTTGTGGATTGAATTGCTGCTGATAACCGCCTTGAGGATTGTACTGTTGATAGCCTCC
TTGAGGATTATACTGTTGCTGGTAACCGGCGTCGGGATTGTACTGTTGATAGCCACCTTGTTGGTACCCA
GAATAACCTTGGTAATTTTGGTAGTACCCACCTGCAGGTTGGGCTTGAGCATTGTAAGCTTGATAACCTT
GGTATCTGTTGTTACCTTGTTGTTGGTTACCGTTCTGGCTGTATTGCTGGTAGTTTTGCTGATTGTTGCC
TTGGTTTGAATCCGACATGAATTCTGTTGCTAGTGGGCAGATATAGATGTTATTCCGAGCAAGTCGATGA
AGAAACCGCTTTTTGTTACAGTACAATGGAGTCTTTCAAGAGAAGATGTACCAATATACACTACACTCTT
CAGAAGCAATGGGAGCTTTGGTCGAGTGAAAAAAAAATTTTCTCCATAAAGAAAGATCATATTATACGAT
GATGTAAGATATAATACCCGGTTGTAATGTACATTTAAGAGCAAGGTAAGAAGTGACAATAACTTCTGTA
TGATCTTAGCATGTACCTCTTTTGGTGGGCTGAGAACTAAGATTCATCTTTTTGCGGAAGAATTTTGCTA
TGAACTTCACAACTTTATGAAGTGGTTTAAGAGAATTACAAAAGAAATGACACAGACTCGAACACTGTGA
CGCGTCGTCTTAGTAAAAAATAATAATTTGAGTCAAATAGCGCAGCTAATGCGAAACAAAGAAATGAAGC
ATATACCATTCGTTGTATGATTTTTGTGTGGTTGACAGATATTCTGCCGAAATTTTAACGCTTATTATAA
ATATAAATGTATGTATGTGTGTATAAACAGATACGATATTCAATTTTCTACCGTAGGGTTGGGATTTTCT
TCAAACTCCAATTCTTCGTCGGGTATTTCCTCAATGGCGATCCTCTTTTTTGGCTTCGGCTTTTCAGTGT
CATTGACAATTTTAGGCACCTTAATTTGTAGTAGACCGTTGTTGTAAGTAGCTTTAATTTCTTCGTCCTT
AATGCGTGGCAGCACGGGGAATTTAACGGTTCTCTCAAACGCACCATATTTTAGTTCCGTGATCTTCAAG
AATTTTTCATCAATGCCCACTCTGTCTTCGATCTTACCCTTGATGAGCATCTCATGAGAAGATGGATGGT
AATCAATGTGGAAAGCCCTAGAGTTAGCACCTGGTAACGCAAGAACAACTACGTAAGTGTCCTCGGTATC
ATAGACATTCACTTCTGGTGAAAATGGTAAGTCCATTCTCGTTTCAGGCTTGGATACTTGTAACGGGTCA
GGTATTGGGGAAGGCGCTTGTAGGTGAGCGAACGATGAAGATTTTTTGGCTAATGGTGGTCTCGACGATT
CCTCCAGCTGATTCAAAGGTTTTTCTTTGTTGGTTTCGCCAGCTTCCTCTTTGGGTGCTTCAGACTTATC
CTTCTTATCCTTTTCTTCTCCCTTTTCGCCCTCCTGTTCGGTATTTGCTTCAATTTCTGGTTCAGTGCCT
TCATATGGTGGAACACCTATTAACGCGGTTAATAAGTCGTTTAAACTGTTTGCCTGTTGGTTGGTCCTAT
TATTCCTGGCAGTATTACAATGGTAATATGATGGATATCTTCTCGAGGGGGGGCCCGGTACCAGCTTTTG
TTCCCTTTAGTGAGGGTTAATTTCGAGCTTGGCGTAATCATGGTCATAGCTGTTTCCTGTGTGAAATTGT
TATCCGCTCACAATTCCACACAACATACGAGCCGGAAGCATAAAGTGTAAAGCCTGGGGTGCCTAATGAG
TGAGCTAACTCACATTAATTGCGTTGCGCTCACTGCCCGCTTTCCAGTCGGGAAACCTGTCGTGCCAGCT
GCATTAATGAATCGGCCAACGCGCGGGGA
Features (pLannotate 1.2.2; 19 found; start..end, strand, type, name):
    206..794     -  rep_origin     ori: high-copy-number ColE1/pMB1/pBR322/pUC origin of replication
    965..1825    -  CDS            AmpR: β-lactamase; bla; confers resistance to ampicillin, carbenicillin, and related antibiotics
   1826..1930    -  promoter       AmpR promoter: bla
   2025..2060    +  CDS            rop (fragment): Rop protein, which maintains plasmids at low copy number; rop
   2162..2211    +  misc_feature   bom (fragment): basis of mobility region from pBR322
   2219..2434    +  promoter       URA3 promoter: S. cerevisiae URA3
   2435..3238    +  CDS            URA3: orotidine-5'-phosphate decarboxylase, required for uracil biosynthesis; S. cerevisiae URA3; yeast auxotrophic marker, counterselectable with 5-fluoroorotic acid (5-FOA)
   3317..3368    +  misc_feature   bom (fragment): basis of mobility region from pBR322
   3396..3824    -  rep_origin     f1 ori (sequence partly withheld): f1 bacteriophage origin of replication; arrow indicates direction of (+) strand synthesis
   3828..3985    -  CDS            lacZα (fragment): LacZα fragment of β-galactosidase; lacZ fragment
   3988..4006    +  promoter       T7 promoter: promoter for bacteriophage T7 RNA polymerase
   4031..4642    +  CDS            ARG82 (fragment): IPMK_YEAST - Also known as ARGR3, GSL3 From Saccharomyces cerevisiae (strain ATCC 204508 / S288c) (Baker's yeast).
   4838..6502    -  CDS            SUP35 (fragment): ERF3_YEAST - Also known as GST1, PNM2, SAL3, SUF12, SUP2. Experimental evidence at protein level: Swiss-Prot protein existence level 1. Involved in translation termination. Stimulates the activity of ERF1. Binds guanine nucleotides. Recruited by polyadenylate-binding protein PAB1 to poly(A)-tails of mRNAs. Interaction with PAB1 is also required for regulation of normal mRNA decay through translation termination-coupled poly(A) shortening. From Saccharomyces cerevisiae (strain ATCC 204508 / S288c) (Baker's yeast).
   7087..7860    -  CDS            HSP42 (fragment): HSP42_YEAST - Experimental evidence at protein level: Swiss-Prot protein existence level 1. From Saccharomyces cerevisiae (strain ATCC 204508 / S288c) (Baker's yeast).
   7888..7906    -  promoter       T3 promoter: promoter for bacteriophage T3 RNA polymerase
   7951..7967    -  protein_bind   lac operator: The lac repressor binds to the lac operator to inhibit transcription in E. coli. This inhibition can be relieved by adding lactose or isopropyl-β-D-thiogalactopyranoside (IPTG). lac repressor encoded by lacI
   7975..8005    -  promoter       lac promoter: promoter for the E. coli lac operon
   8020..8041    -  protein_bind   CAP binding site: CAP binding activates transcription in the presence of cAMP. E. coli catabolite activator protein
   8054..23      -  CDS            lacI (fragment) (across the origin): lac repressor; lacI; The lac repressor binds to the lac operator to inhibit transcription in E. coli. This inhibition can be relieved by adding lactose or isopropyl-β-D-thiogalactopyranoside (IPTG).
