[The description below was written by a language model from this plasmid's Addgene catalogue record and pLannotate feature annotations shown in this document.]
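Description:
pJLI-Sup35?M (the "?" most likely stands in for a delta symbol lost in the catalogue text, i.e. Sup35ΔM) is a yeast integrative plasmid built on pRS306. It carries an S. cerevisiae SUP35 allele lacking amino acids 124–253, which removes the middle (M) region of the protein. As an integrating vector it has no yeast replication origin or centromere, so it persists in yeast only after recombining into the chromosome. Selection there relies on the URA3 marker with its own promoter, which complements uracil auxotrophy and can be counterselected with 5-fluoroorotic acid. In E. coli the plasmid is propagated through a high-copy ColE1/pUC-type origin and selected with ampicillin resistance (AmpR). An f1 origin, the lacZα remnant and the lac promoter/operator elements come from the backbone, and T7 and T3 promoters flank the cloning region.

The insert was cloned between EcoRI and BamHI sites, both retained. In the 8,123-nt sequenced record, the SUP35 coding region is annotated as a roughly 1.67 kb fragment, in line with the stated insert size. It is flanked by partial ARG82 and HSP42 coding sequences. These suggest that genomic sequence surrounding the SUP35 locus was carried along, which would supply the native regulatory regions and homology for targeted integration. No heterologous yeast promoter is annotated, and the record does not state the promoter explicitly.

SUP35 encodes the translation termination factor eRF3, the protein determinant of the yeast prion [PSI+]. The associated publication examines how changes in the middle region alter the epigenetic inheritance of [PSI+]. The URA3 integration and 5-FOA counterselection design would suit pop-in/pop-out replacement of the chromosomal gene with the ΔM allele, although the record does not spell out this procedure.
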