Addgene plasmid #1225: pJLI-Sup35?M
Depositing lab: Susan Lindquist. Depositing organization: Whitehead Institute for Biomedical Research. Publication: Changes in the middle region of Sup35 profoundly alter the nature of epigenetic inheritance for the yeast prion [PSI+]. Liu JJ, Sondheimer N, Lindquist SL. Proc Natl Acad Sci U S A 2002 Dec 10;99 Suppl 4:16446-53. Epub 2002 Dec 02. 10.1073/pnas.252652099 PubMed 12461168.
Backbone
  Vector backbone: pRS306
  Backbone size w/o insert (bp): 6464
  Vector type: yeast integrative plasmid
Growth in bacteria
  Bacterial resistance: Ampicillin, 100 μg/mL
  Growth temperature: 37°C
  Growth strain: DH5alpha
  Copy number: High Copy
Gene/Insert
  Gene/Insert name: SUP35
  Species: S. cerevisiae (budding yeast)
  Insert size (bp): 1672
  Mutation: deletion of aa 124-253 of SUP35
  GenBank ID: AY553990
  Entrez Gene: SUP35 (a.k.a. YDR172W, GST1, PNM2, SAL3, SUF12, SUP2, SUP36)
  Cloning method: Restriction Enzyme; 5′ cloning site EcoR1 (not destroyed); 3′ cloning site BamH1 (not destroyed)
  Sequencing primers: 5′ n/a
Terms and licenses: Academic/Nonprofit Terms; Industry Terms: Not Available to Industry
How to cite: pJLI-Sup35?M was a gift from Susan Lindquist (Addgene plasmid # 1225 ; http://n2t.net/addgene:1225 ; RRID:Addgene_1225)
